>Addgene plasmid #176054 | pcDNA3.1 His-V5 Myc dMBIIb | addgene full sequence | sequence record 346685 | Addgene NGS Result
GCTCCAAGCTGGGCTGTGTGCACGAACCCCCCGTTCAGCCCGACCGCTGCGCCTTATCCGGTAACTATCG
TCTTGAGTCCAACCCGGTAAGACACGACTTATCGCCACTGGCAGCAGCCACTGGTAACAGGATTAGCAGA
GCGAGGTATGTAGGCGGTGCTACAGAGTTCTTGAAGTGGTGGCCTAACTACGGCTACACTAGAAGAACAG
TATTTGGTATCTGCGCTCTGCTGAAGCCAGTTACCTTCGGAAAAAGAGTTGGTAGCTCTTGATCCGGCAA
ACAAACCACCGCTGGTAGCGGTGGTTTTTTTGTTTGCAAGCAGCAGATTACGCGCAGAAAAAAAGGATCT
CAAGAAGATCCTTTGATCTTTTCTACGGGGTCTGACGCTCAGTGGAACGAAAACTCACGTTAAGGGATTT
TGGTCATGAGATTATCAAAAAGGATCTTCACCTAGATCCTTTTAAATTAAAAATGAAGTTTTAAATCAAT
CTAAAGTATATATGAGTAAACTTGGTCTGACAGTTACCAATGCTTAATCAGTGAGGCACCTATCTCAGCG
ATCTGTCTATTTCGTTCATCCATAGTTGCCTGACTCCCCGTCGTGTAGATAACTACGATACGGGAGGGCT
TACCATCTGGCCCCAGTGCTGCAATGATACCGCGAGACCCACGCTCACCGGCTCCAGATTTATCAGCAAT
AAACCAGCCAGCCGGAAGGGCCGAGCGCAGAAGTGGTCCTGCAACTTTATCCGCCTCCATCCAGTCTATT
AATTGTTGCCGGGAAGCTAGAGTAAGTAGTTCGCCAGTTAATAGTTTGCGCAACGTTGTTGCCATTGCTA
CAGGCATCGTGGTGTCACGCTCGTCGTTTGGTATGGCTTCATTCAGCTCCGGTTCCCAACGATCAAGGCG
AGTTACATGATCCCCCATGTTGTGCAAAAAAGCGGTTAGCTCCTTCGGTCCTCCGATCGTTGTCAGAAGT
AAGTTGGCCGCAGTGTTATCACTCATGGTTATGGCAGCACTGCATAATTCTCTTACTGTCATGCCATCCG
TAAGATGCTTTTCTGTGACTGGTGAGTACTCAACCAAGTCATTCTGAGAATAGTGTATGCGGCGACCGAG
TTGCTCTTGCCCGGCGTCAATACGGGATAATACCGCGCCACATAGCAGAACTTTAAAAGTGCTCATCATT
GGAAAACGTTCTTCGGGGCGAAAACTCTCAAGGATCTTACCGCTGTTGAGATCCAGTTCGATGTAACCCA
CTCGTGCACCCAACTGATCTTCAGCATCTTTTACTTTCACCAGCGTTTCTGGGTGAGCAAAAACAGGAAG
GCAAAATGCCGCAAAAAAGGGAATAAGGGCGACACGGAAATGTTGAATACTCATACTCTTCCTTTTTCAA
TATTATTGAAGCATTTATCAGGGTTATTGTCTCATGAGCGGATACATATTTGAATGTATTTAGAAAAATA
AACAAATAGGGGTTCCGCGCACATTTCCCCGAAAAGTGCCACCTGACGTCGACGGATCGGGAGATCTCCC
GATCCCCTATGGTGCACTCTCAGTACAATCTGCTCTGATGCCGCATAGTTAAGCCAGTATCTGCTCCCTG
CTTGTGTGTTGGAGGTCGCTGAGTAGTGCGCGAGCAAAATTTAAGCTACAACAAGGCAAGGCTTGACCGA
CAATTGCATGAAGAATCTGCTTAGGGTTAGGCGTTTTGCGCTGCTTCGCGATGTACGGGCCAGATATACG
CGTTGACATTGATTATTGACTAGTTATTAATAGTAATCAATTACGGGGTCATTAGTTCATAGCCCATATA
TGGAGTTCCGCGTTACATAACTTACGGTAAATGGCCCGCCTGGCTGACCGCCCAACGACCCCCGCCCATT
GACGTCAATAATGACGTATGTTCCCATAGTAACGCCAATAGGGACTTTCCATTGACGTCAATGGGTGGAG
TATTTACGGTAAACTGCCCACTTGGCAGTACATCAAGTGTATCATATGCCAAGTACGCCCCCTATTGACG
TCAATGACGGTAAATGGCCCGCCTGGCATTATGCCCAGTACATGACCTTATGGGACTTTCCTACTTGGCA
GTACATCTACGTATTAGTCATCGCTATTACCATGGTGATGCGGTTTTGGCAGTACATCAATGGGCGTGGA
TAGCGGTTTGACTCACGGGGATTTCCAAGTCTCCACCCCATTGACGTCAATGGGAGTTTGTTTTGGCACC
AAAATCAACGGGACTTTCCAAAATGTCGTAACAACTCCGCCCCATTGACGCAAATGGGCGGTAGGCGTGT
ACGGTGGGAGGTCTATATAAGCAGAGCTCTCTGGCTAACTAGAGAACCCACTGCTTACTGGCTTATCGAA
ATTAATACGACTCACTATAGGGAGACCCAAGCTTGGTACCGAGCTCGGATCCACCATGCCCCTCAACGTT
AGCTTCACCAACAGGAACTATGACCTCGACTACGACTCGGTGCAGCCGTATTTCTACTGCGACGAGGAGG
AGAACTTCTACCAGCAGCAGCAGCAGAGCGAGCTGCAGCCCCCGGCGCCCAGCGAGGATATCTGGAAGAA
ATTCGAGCTGCTGCCCACCCCGCCCCTGTCCCCTAGCCGCCGCTCCGGGCTCTGCTCGCCCTCCTACGTT
GCGGTCACACCCTTCTCCCTTCGGGGAGACAACGACGGCGGTGGCGGGAGCTTCTCCACGGCCGACCAGC
TGGAGATGGTGACCGAGCTGCTGGGAGGAGACATGGTGAACCAGAGTTTCATCTGCGACCCGGACGACGA
GACCTTCATCAAAAACATCATCATCCAGGACTGTATGTGGAGCGGCTTCTCGGCCGCCGCCAAGCTCGTC
TCAGAGAAGCTGGCCTCCTACCAGGCTGCGCGCAAAGACAGCGGCAGCCCGAACCCCGCCCGCGGCCACA
GCGTCTGCTCCACCTCCAGCTTGTACCTGCAGGATCTGAGCGCCGCCGCCTCAGAGTGCATCGACCCCTC
GGTGGTCTTCCCCTACCCTCTCAACGACAGCAGCTCGCCCAAGTCCTGCGCCTCGCAAGACTCCAGCGCC
TTCTCTCCGTCCTCGGATTCTCTGCTCTCCTCGACGGAGTCCTCCCCGCAGGGCAGCCCCGAGCCCCTGG
TGCTCCATGAGGAGACACCGCCCACCACCAGCAGCGACTCTGAGGAGGAACAAGAAGATCAGGCTCCTGG
CAAAAGGTCAGAGTCTGGATCACCTTCTGCTGGAGGCCACAGCAAACCTCCTCACAGCCCACTGGTCCTC
AAGAGGTGCCACGTCTCCACACATCAGCACAACTACGCAGCGCCTCCCTCCACTCGGAAGGACTATCCTG
CTGCCAAGAGGGTCAAGTTGGACAGTGTCAGAGTCCTGAGACAGATCAGCAACAACCGAAAATGCACCAG
CCCCAGGTCCTCGGACACCGAGGAGAATGTCAAGAGGCGAACACACAACGTCTTGGAGCGCCAGAGGAGG
AACGAGCTAAAACGGAGCTTTTTTGCCCTGCGTGACCAGATCCCGGAGTTGGAAAACAATGAAAAGGCCC
CCAAGGTAGTTATCCTTAAAAAAGCCACAGCATACATCCTGTCCGTCCAAGCAGAGGAGCAAAAGCTCAT
TTCTGAAGAGGACTTGTTGCGGAAACGACGAGAACAGTTGAAACACAAACTTGAACAGCTACGGAACTCT
TGTGCGGGTCTAGAGGGCCCGCGGTTCGAAGGTAAGCCTATCCCTAACCCTCTCCTCGGTCTCGATTCTA
CGCGTACCGGTCATCATCACCATCACCATTGAGAATTCTGCAGATATCCATCACACTGGCGGCCGCTCGA
GCATGCATCTAGAGGGCCCTATTCTATAGTGTCACCTAAATGCTAGAGCTCGCTGATCAGCCTCGACTGT
GCCTTCTAGTTGCCAGCCATCTGTTGTTTGCCCCTCCCCCGTGCCTTCCTTGACCCTGGAAGGTGCCACT
CCCACTGTCCTTTCCTAATAAAATGAGGAAATTGCATCGCATTGTCTGAGTAGGTGTCATTCTATTCTGG
GGGGTGGGGTGGGGCAGGACAGCAAGGGGGAGGATTGGGAAGACAATAGCAGGCATGCTGGGGATGCGGT
GGGCTCTATGGCTTCTGAGGCGGAAAGAACCAGCTGGGGCTCTAGGGGGTATCCCC
[124 nt withheld, positions 4187-4310]
C
[91 nt withheld, positions 4312-4402]
A
[49 nt withheld, positions 4404-4452]
CCTTTGACGTTGGAGTCCACGTTCTTT
[37 nt withheld, positions 4480-4516]
ACCCTATCTCGGTCTATTCTTTTGATTTATAAGGGATTTTGCCGATTTCGGCCTATTGGTTAAAAAATGA
GCTGATTTAACAAAAATTTAACGCGAATTAATTCTGTGGAATGTGTGTCAGTTAGGGTGTGGAAAGTCCC
CAGGCTCCCCAGCAGGCAGAAGTATGCAAAGCATGCATCTCAATTAGTCAGCAACCAGGTGTGGAAAGTC
CCCAGGCTCCCCAGCAGGCAGAAGTATGCAAAGCATGCATCTCAATTAGTCAGCAACCATAGTCCCGCCC
CTAACTCCGCCCATCCCGCCCCTAACTCCGCCCAGTTCCGCCCATTCTCCGCCCCATGGCTGACTAATTT
TTTTTATTTATGCAGAGGCCGAGGCCGCCTCTGCCTCTGAGCTATTCCAGAAGTAGTGAGGAGGCTTTTT
TGGAGGCCTAGGCTTTTGCAAAAAGCTCCCGGGAGCTTGTATATCCATTTTCGGATCTGATCAAGAGACA
GGATGAGGATCGTTTCGCATGATTGAACAAGATGGATTGCACGCAGGTTCTCCGGCCGCTTGGGTGGAGA
GGCTATTCGGCTATGACTGGGCACAACAGACAATCGGCTGCTCTGATGCCGCCGTGTTCCGGCTGTCAGC
GCAGGGGCGCCCGGTTCTTTTTGTCAAGACCGACCTGTCCGGTGCCCTGAATGAACTGCAGGACGAGGCA
GCGCGGCTATCGTGGCTGGCCACGACGGGCGTTCCTTGCGCAGCTGTGCTCGACGTTGTCACTGAAGCGG
GAAGGGACTGGCTGCTATTGGGCGAAGTGCCGGGGCAGGATCTCCTGTCATCTCACCTTGCTCCTGCCGA
GAAAGTATCCATCATGGCTGATGCAATGCGGCGGCTGCATACGCTTGATCCGGCTACCTGCCCATTCGAC
CACCAAGCGAAACATCGCATCGAGCGAGCACGTACTCGGATGGAAGCCGGTCTTGTCGATCAGGATGATC
TGGACGAAGAGCATCAGGGGCTCGCGCCAGCCGAACTGTTCGCCAGGCTCAAGGCGCGCATGCCCGACGG
CGAGGATCTCGTCGTGACCCATGGCGATGCCTGCTTGCCGAATATCATGGTGGAAAATGGCCGCTTTTCT
GGATTCATCGACTGTGGCCGGCTGGGTGTGGCGGACCGCTATCAGGACATAGCGTTGGCTACCCGTGATA
TTGCTGAAGAGCTTGGCGGCGAATGGGCTGACCGCTTCCTCGTGCTTTACGGTATCGCCGCTCCCGATTC
GCAGCGCATCGCCTTCTATCGCCTTCTTGACGAGTTCTTCTGAGCGGGACTCTGGGGTTCGAAATGACCG
ACCAAGCGACGCCCAACCTGCCATCACGAGATTTCGATTCCACCGCCGCCTTCTATGAAAGGTTGGGCTT
CGGAATCGTTTTCCGGGACGCCGGCTGGATGATCCTCCAGCGCGGGGATCTCATGCTGGAGTTCTTCGCC
CACCCCAACTTGTTTATTGCAGCTTATAATGGTTACAAATAAAGCAATAGCATCACAAATTTCACAAATA
AAGCATTTTTTTCACTGCATTCTAGTTGTGGTTTGTCCAAACTCATCAATGTATCTTATCATGTCTGTAT
ACCGTCGACCTCTAGCTAGAGCTTGGCGTAATCATGGTCATAGCTGTTTCCTGTGTGAAATTGTTATCCG
CTCACAATTCCACACAACATACGAGCCGGAAGCATAAAGTGTAAAGCCTGGGGTGCCTAATGAGTGAGCT
AACTCACATTAATTGCGTTGCGCTCACTGCCCGCTTTCCAGTCGGGAAACCTGTCGTGCCAGCTGCATTA
ATGAATCGGCCAACGCGCGGGGAGAGGCGGTTTGCGTATTGGGCGCTCTTCCGCTTCCTCGCTCACTGAC
TCGCTGCGCTCGGTCGTTCGGCTGCGGCGAGCGGTATCAGCTCACTCAAAGGCGGTAATACGGTTATCCA
CAGAATCAGGGGATAACGCAGGAAAGAACATGTGAGCAAAAGGCCAGCAAAAGGCCAGGAACCGTAAAAA
GGCCGCGTTGCTGGCGTTTTTCCATAGGCTCCGCCCCCCTGACGAGCATCACAAAAATCGACGCTCAAGT
CAGAGGTGGCGAAACCCGACAGGACTATAAAGATACCAGGCGTTTCCCCCTGGAAGCTCCCTCGTGCGCT
CTCCTGTTCCGACCCTGCCGCTTACCGGATACCTGTCCGCCTTTCTCCCTTCGGGAAGCGTGGCGCTTTC
TCATAGCTCACGCTGTAGGTATCTCAGTTCGGTGTAGGTCGTTC
Features (pLannotate 1.2.2; 22 found; start..end, strand, type, name):
    524..1384    -  CDS            AmpR: β-lactamase; bla; confers resistance to ampicillin, carbenicillin, and related antibiotics
   1385..1489    -  promoter       AmpR promoter: bla
   1548..1600    -  misc_feature   bom (fragment): basis of mobility region from pBR322
   1755..2134    +  enhancer       CMV enhancer: human cytomegalovirus immediate early enhancer
   2135..2338    +  promoter       CMV promoter: human cytomegalovirus (CMV) immediate early promoter
   2334..2367    +  LTR            5' LTR (truncated) (fragment): truncated 5' long terminal repeat (LTR) from HIV-1
   2383..2401    +  promoter       T7 promoter: promoter for bacteriophage T7 RNA polymerase
   2436..3716    +  CDS            MYC: MYC_HUMAN - Also known as BHLHE39. Experimental evidence at protein level: Swiss-Prot protein existence level 1. Transcription factor that binds DNA in a non-specific manner, yet also specifically recognizes the core sequence 5'-CAC[GA]TG-3'. Activates the transcription of growth-related genes. Binds to the VEGFA promoter, promoting VEGFA production and subsequent sprouting angiogenesis (PubMed:24940000). Regulator of somatic reprogramming, controls self-renewal of embryonic stem cells. Functions with TAF6L to activate target gene expression through RNA polymerase II pause release (By similari
   3741..3782    +  CDS            V5 tag: epitope tag from simian virus 5
   3873..3891    -  promoter       SP6 promoter: promoter for bacteriophage SP6 RNA polymerase
   3917..4141    +  polyA_signal   bGH poly(A) signal: bovine growth hormone polyadenylation signal
   4145..4166    +  promoter       SV40 promoter (fragment): SV40 enhancer and early promoter
   4187..4615    +  rep_origin     f1 ori (sequence partly withheld): f1 bacteriophage origin of replication; arrow indicates direction of (+) strand synthesis
   4629..4958    +  promoter       SV40 promoter: SV40 enhancer and early promoter
   5025..5816    +  CDS            neo: KKA2_KLEPN - Also known as kan, nptII. Experimental evidence at protein level: Swiss-Prot protein existence level 1. Resistance to kanamycin, neomycin, paromomycin, ribostamycin, butirosin and gentamicin B. From Klebsiella pneumoniae.
   5840..5998    +  CDS            ble (fragment): BLE_KLEPN - Experimental evidence at protein level: Swiss-Prot protein existence level 1. Binding protein with a strong affinity to the bleomycin family of antibiotics. Binds to CL990; an antimitotic-antibiotic compound. From Klebsiella pneumoniae.
   5993..6114    +  polyA_signal   SV40 poly(A) signal: SV40 polyadenylation signal
   6187..6203    -  protein_bind   lac operator: The lac repressor binds to the lac operator to inhibit transcription in E. coli. This inhibition can be relieved by adding lactose or isopropyl-β-D-thiogalactopyranoside (IPTG). lac repressor encoded by lacI
   6211..6241    -  promoter       lac promoter: promoter for the E. coli lac operon
   6256..6277    -  protein_bind   CAP binding site: CAP binding activates transcription in the presence of cAMP. E. coli catabolite activator protein
   6290..6382    -  CDS            lacI (fragment): lac repressor; lacI; The lac repressor binds to the lac operator to inhibit transcription in E. coli. This inhibition can be relieved by adding lactose or isopropyl-β-D-thiogalactopyranoside (IPTG).
   6565..353     -  rep_origin     ori (across the origin): high-copy-number ColE1/pMB1/pBR322/pUC origin of replication
