[The description below was written by a language model from this plasmid's Addgene catalogue record and pLannotate feature annotations shown in this document.]
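Description:
pcDNA3.1 His-V5 Myc dMBIIb is a mammalian expression plasmid built on the pcDNA3.1 backbone that produces a deletion mutant of human c-MYC lacking Myc Box IIIb as named in the record ("delta Myc BoxIIb"), corresponding to removal of amino acids 259–270. The MYC coding sequence, cloned between BamHI and EcoRI sites that both remain intact, sits downstream of the human cytomegalovirus immediate-early enhancer and promoter and is followed by the bovine growth hormone polyadenylation signal, giving strong constitutive expression in transfected cells. The annotated feature table places a V5 epitope tag just after the MYC open reading frame, so the tag is C-terminal. The catalogue also lists a 6xHis tag, which is not annotated separately in the table, though it would be expected next to V5 in this type of backbone. T7 and SP6 promoters flank the insert and can serve for in vitro transcription or as sequencing primer sites. A short hit annotated as an HIV-1 LTR fragment next to the CMV promoter is probably an annotation artefact rather than a functional viral element.

In E. coli the plasmid is maintained through a high-copy ColE1/pUC-type origin and selected with ampicillin via the β-lactamase gene. An f1 origin is also present. For stable mammalian lines, an SV40 early promoter drives the neomycin phosphotransferase gene, terminated by the SV40 poly(A) signal, which allows G418 selection. The sequenced record is about 6.8 kb, consistent with the stated total size. The associated work concerns MYC interaction with the G9a histone methyltransferase in transcriptional repression, so this construct likely serves as one of a set of Myc Box deletion mutants for mapping interaction and function, with the V5 and His tags used for detection and pull-down.
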