Addgene plasmid #176054: pcDNA3.1 His-V5 Myc dMBIIb
Purpose: Expresses Myc Mutant (delta Myc BoxIIb) tagged with His and V5 in Mammalian cells
Depositing lab: Linda Penn. Depositing organization: University Health Network. Publication: MYC Interacts with the G9a Histone Methyltransferase to Drive Transcriptional Repression and Tumorigenesis. Tu WB, Shiah YJ, Lourenco C, Mullen PJ, Dingar D, Redel C, Tamachi A, Ba-Alawi W, Aman A, Al-Awar R, Cescon DW, Haibe-Kains B, Arrowsmith CH, Raught B, Boutros PC, Penn LZ. Cancer Cell. 2018 Oct 8;34(4):579-595.e8. doi: 10.1016/j.ccell.2018.09.001. PubMed 30300580.
Backbone
  Vector backbone: pcDNA3.1
  Backbone size w/o insert (bp): 6000
  Total vector size (bp): 6822
  Vector type: Mammalian Expression
  Selectable markers: Neomycin (select with G418)
Growth in bacteria
  Bacterial resistance: Ampicillin, 100 μg/mL
  Growth temperature: 37°C
  Growth strain: DH5alpha
  Copy number: Unknown
Gene/Insert
  Gene/Insert name: Myc (alt name: c-Myc)
  Species: H. sapiens (human)
  Insert size (bp): 1281
  Mutation: deleted amino acids 259-270
  Promoter: CMV
  Tag / fusion protein: V5; 6xHis
  Cloning method: Restriction Enzyme; 5′ cloning site BamHI (not destroyed); 3′ cloning site EcoRI (not destroyed)
  Sequencing primers: 5′ CMV-F; 3′ Myc_pSeq3R
Terms and licenses: Academic/Nonprofit Terms; Industry Terms: Not Available to Industry
How to cite: pcDNA3.1 His-V5 Myc dMBIIb was a gift from Linda Penn (Addgene plasmid # 176054 ; http://n2t.net/addgene:176054 ; RRID:Addgene_176054)
